Addgene plasmid #239304: LentiCRISPR-B_sgRNA_EXOSC6 (pP18(T)_B11-AVA4069)
Purpose: Lentiviral vector expressing Cas9-P2A-Blasticidin and an sgRNA targeting EXOSC6
Depositing lab: Andrei Alexandrov. Depositing organization: Clemson University. Publication: Identification of human pathways acting on nuclear non-coding RNAs using the Mirror forward genetic approach. Che R, Panah M, Mirani B, Knowles K, Ostapovich A, Majumdar D, Chen X, DeSimone J, White W, Noonan M, Luo H, Alexandrov A. Nat Commun. 2025 May 22;16(1):4741. doi: 10.1038/s41467-025-59998-3. PubMed 40399278.
Backbone
  Vector backbone: LentiCRISPR-B
  Vector type: Lentiviral, CRISPR
  Selectable markers: Blasticidin
Growth in bacteria
  Bacterial resistance: Ampicillin, 100 μg/mL
  Growth temperature: 37°C
  Growth strain: NEB Stable
  Copy number: High Copy
Gene/Insert
  Gene/Insert name: U6-driven sgRNA targeting EXOSC6
  gRNA/shRNA sequence: GACACCTCGAGCTGCGCGCG
  Species: H. sapiens (human)
  Entrez Gene: EXOSC6 (a.k.a. EAP4, MTR3, Mtr3p, hMtr3p, p11)
  Cloning method: Gibson Cloning
  Sequencing primers: 5′ CGTGACGTAGAAAGTAATAATTTCTTGGGTAG
Terms and licenses: Academic/Nonprofit Terms; Industry Terms: Not Available to Industry
Depositor comments: Please visit https://doi.org/10.1101/2024.09.26.615073 for bioRxiv preprint.
How to cite: LentiCRISPR-B_sgRNA_EXOSC6 (pP18(T)_B11-AVA4069) was a gift from Andrei Alexandrov (Addgene plasmid # 239304 ; http://n2t.net/addgene:239304 ; RRID:Addgene_239304)
