[The description below was written by a language model from this plasmid's Addgene catalogue record and pLannotate feature annotations shown in this document.]
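Description:
LentiCRISPR-B_sgRNA_EXOSC6 is an all-in-one lentiviral CRISPR vector built on the LentiCRISPR-B backbone, delivering both Streptococcus pyogenes Cas9 and a single guide RNA directed against human EXOSC6 (also known as MTR3), which encodes a component of the RNA exosome. In bacteria it is maintained through a high-copy ColE1/pUC-type origin and selected with ampicillin via the β-lactamase gene. The backbone also carries an f1 origin, an SV40 origin and poly(A) signal, and remnants of lac and phage promoter elements inherited from the cloning vector.

The transfer cassette has a third-generation, self-inactivating layout. An RSV promoter fused to a truncated HIV-1 5' LTR drives genomic RNA production in packaging cells, followed by the Ψ packaging signal with a partial gag sequence, the Rev response element for nuclear export, and a cPPT/CTS element that aids nuclear import. A ΔU3 3' LTR disables LTR promoter activity after integration. Within this frame, a human U6 RNA polymerase III promoter transcribes the EXOSC6 spacer joined to the Cas9 guide scaffold. Downstream, an EF-1α core promoter drives Cas9; the annotation tool splits it into N- and C-terminal portions, but these are contiguous. According to the catalogue entry, Cas9 is linked through a P2A self-cleaving peptide to blasticidin S deaminase, although the P2A itself is not annotated in the feature table. A WPRE follows to enhance transcript expression.

Transduced mammalian cells can thus be selected with blasticidin while undergoing Cas9-mediated disruption of EXOSC6. The associated publication concerns a forward genetic approach to identifying human pathways acting on nuclear non-coding RNAs, which suggests the construct serves to knock out this individual gene in that context.
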