Features (pLannotate 1.2.2; 29 found; start..end, strand, type, name):
      5..231     +  promoter       RSV promoter: Rous sarcoma virus enhancer/promoter
    232..412     +  LTR            5' LTR (truncated): truncated 5' long terminal repeat (LTR) from HIV-1
    459..584     +  misc_feature   HIV-1 Ψ: packaging signal of human immunodeficiency virus type 1
    568..931     +  CDS            HIV-1 gag (fragment): gag protein from human immunodeficiency virus 1; gag
   1077..1310    +  misc_feature   RRE: The Rev response element (RRE) of HIV-1 allows for Rev-dependent mRNA export from the nucleus to the cytoplasm.
   1687..1713    +  CDS            Rev (fragment): human immunodeficiency virus 1 (HIV-1) Rev protein; rev; enhances nuclear export of unspliced and incompletely spliced viral mRNAs
   1717..1957    +  promoter       U6 promoter: RNA polymerase III promoter for human U6 snRNA
   1987..2062    +  misc_RNA       gRNA scaffold: guide RNA scaffold for the Streptococcus pyogenes CRISPR/Cas9 system
   2110..2227    +  misc_feature   cPPT/CTS: central polypurine tract and central termination sequence of HIV-1
   2296..2507    +  promoter       EF-1α core promoter: core promoter for human elongation factor EF-1α
   2611..4212    +  CDS            Cas9(N): N-terminal portion of Streptococcus pyogenes Cas9 (Zetsche et al., 2015)
   4213..6711    +  CDS            Cas9(C): C-terminal portion of Streptococcus pyogenes Cas9 (Zetsche et al., 2015)
   6832..7230    +  CDS            BSD: blasticidin S deaminase; Aspergillus terreus BSD; confers resistance to blasticidin
   7246..7834    +  misc_feature   WPRE: woodchuck hepatitis virus posttranscriptional regulatory element
   7885..7904    +  misc_feature   cPPT/CTS (fragment): central polypurine tract and central termination sequence of HIV-1
   7906..8139    +  LTR            3' LTR (ΔU3): self-inactivating 3' long terminal repeat (LTR) from HIV-1
   8217..8338    +  polyA_signal   SV40 poly(A) signal: SV40 polyadenylation signal
   8378..8513    +  rep_origin     SV40 ori: SV40 origin of replication
   8534..8552    -  promoter       T7 promoter: promoter for bacteriophage T7 RNA polymerase
   8560..8715    +  CDS            lacZα (fragment): LacZα fragment of β-galactosidase; lacZ fragment
   8720..9148    +  rep_origin     f1 ori (sequence partly withheld): f1 bacteriophage origin of replication; arrow indicates direction of (+) strand synthesis
   9201..9305    +  promoter       AmpR promoter: bla
   9306..10166   +  CDS            AmpR: β-lactamase; bla; confers resistance to ampicillin, carbenicillin, and related antibiotics
  10337..10925   +  rep_origin     ori: high-copy-number ColE1/pMB1/pBR322/pUC origin of replication
  11108..11200   +  CDS            lacI (fragment): lac repressor; lacI; The lac repressor binds to the lac operator to inhibit transcription in E. coli. This inhibition can be relieved by adding lactose or isopropyl-β-D-thiogalactopyranoside (IPTG).
  11213..11234   +  protein_bind   CAP binding site: CAP binding activates transcription in the presence of cAMP. E. coli catabolite activator protein
  11249..11279   +  promoter       lac promoter: promoter for the E. coli lac operon
  11283..11305   +  protein_bind   lac operator (fragment): The lac repressor binds to the lac operator to inhibit transcription in E. coli. This inhibition can be relieved by adding lactose or isopropyl-β-D-thiogalactopyranoside (IPTG). lac repressor encoded by lacI
  11348..11366   +  promoter       T3 promoter: promoter for bacteriophage T3 RNA polymerase
>Addgene plasmid #239304 | LentiCRISPR-B_sgRNA_EXOSC6 (pP18(T)_B11-AVA4069) | addgene full sequence | sequence record 479143 | Addgene NGS Result
TTAATGTAGTCTTATGCAATACTCTTGTAGTCTTGCAACATGGTAACGATGAGTTAGCAACATGCCTTAC
AAGGAGAGAAAAAGCACCGTGCATGCCGATTGGTGGAAGTAAGGTGGTACGATCGTGCCTTATTAGGAAG
GCAACAGACGGGTCTGACATGGATTGGACGAACCACTGAATTGCCGCATTGCAGAGATATTGTATTTAAG
TGCCTAGCTCGATACATAAACGGGTCTCTCTGGTTAGACCAGATCTGAGCCTGGGAGCTCTCTGGCTAAC
TAGGGAACCCACTGCTTAAGCCTCAATAAAGCTTGCCTTGAGTGCTTCAAGTAGTGTGTGCCCGTCTGTT
GTGTGACTCTGGTAACTAGAGATCCCTCAGACCCTTTTAGTCAGTGTGGAAAATCTCTAGCAGTGGCGCC
CGAACAGGGACTTGAAAGCGAAAGGGAAACCAGAGGAGCTCTCTCGACGCAGGACTCGGCTTGCTGAAGC
GCGCACGGCAAGAGGCGAGGGGCGGCGACTGGTGAGTACGCCAAAAATTTTGACTAGCGGAGGCTAGAAG
GAGAGAGATGGGTGCGAGAGCGTCAGTATTAAGCGGGGGAGAATTAGATCGCGATGGGAAAAAATTCGGT
TAAGGCCAGGGGGAAAGAAAAAATATAAATTAAAACATATAGTATGGGCAAGCAGGGAGCTAGAACGATT
CGCAGTTAATCCTGGCCTGTTAGAAACATCAGAAGGCTGTAGACAAATACTGGGACAGCTACAACCATCC
CTTCAGACAGGATCAGAAGAACTTAGATCATTATATAATACAGTAGCAACCCTCTATTGTGTGCATCAAA
GGATAGAGATAAAAGACACCAAGGAAGCTTTAGACAAGATAGAGGAAGAGCAAAACAAAAGTAAGACCAC
CGCACAGCAAGCGGCCGCTGATCTTCAGACCTGGAGGAGGAGATATGAGGGACAATTGGAGAAGTGAATT
ATATAAATATAAAGTAGTAAAAATTGAACCATTAGGAGTAGCACCCACCAAGGCAAAGAGAAGAGTGGTG
CAGAGAGAAAAAAGAGCAGTGGGAATAGGAGCTTTGTTCCTTGGGTTCTTGGGAGCAGCAGGAAGCACTA
TGGGCGCAGCGTCAATGACGCTGACGGTACAGGCCAGACAATTATTGTCTGGTATAGTGCAGCAGCAGAA
CAATTTGCTGAGGGCTATTGAGGCGCAACAGCATCTGTTGCAACTCACAGTCTGGGGCATCAAGCAGCTC
CAGGCAAGAATCCTGGCTGTGGAAAGATACCTAAAGGATCAACAGCTCCTGGGGATTTGGGGTTGCTCTG
GAAAACTCATTTGCACCACTGCTGTGCCTTGGAATGCTAGTTGGAGTAATAAATCTCTGGAACAGATTTG
GAATCACACGACCTGGATGGAGTGGGACAGAGAAATTAACAATTACACAAGCTTAATACACTCCTTAATT
GAAGAATCGCAAAACCAGCAAGAAAAGAATGAACAAGAATTATTGGAATTAGATAAATGGGCAAGTTTGT
GGAATTGGTTTAACATAACAAATTGGCTGTGGTATATAAAATTATTCATAATGATAGTAGGAGGCTTGGT
AGGTTTAAGAATAGTTTTTGCTGTACTTTCTATAGTGAATAGAGTTAGGCAGGGATATTCACCATTATCG
TTTCAGACCCACCTCCCAACCCCGAGGGGACCCAGAGAGGGCCTATTTCCCATGATTCCTTCATATTTGC
ATATACGATACAAGGCTGTTAGAGAGATAATTAGAATTAATTTGACTGTAAACACAAAGATATTAGTACA
AAATACGTGACGTAGAAAGTAATAATTTCTTGGGTAGTTTGCAGTTTTAAAATTATGTTTTAAAATGGAC
TATCATATGCTTACCGTAACTTGAAAGTATTTCGATTTCTTGGCTTTATATATCTTGTGGAAAGGACGAA
ACACCGGACACCTCGAGCTGCGCGCGGTTTTAGAGCTAGAAATAGCAAGTTAAAATAAGGCTAGTCCGTT
ATCAACTTGAAAAAGTGGCACCGAGTCGGTGCTTTTTTGAATTCTAGATCTTGAGACAAATGGCAGTATT
CATCCACAATTTTAAAAGAAAAGGGGGGATTGGGGGGTACAGTGCAGGGGAAAGAATAGTAGACATAATA
GCAACAGACATACAAACTAAAGAATTACAAAAACAAATTACAAAAATTCAAAATTTTCGGGTTTATTACA
GGGACAGCAGAGATCCACTTTGGCGCCGGCTCGAGTGGCTCCGGTGCCCGTCAGTGGGCAGAGCGCACAT
CGCCCACAGTCCCCGAGAAGTTGGGGGGAGGGGTCGGCAATTGAACCGGTGCCTAGAGAAGGTGGCGCGG
GGTAAACTGGGAAAGTGATGTCGTGTACTGGCTCCGCCTTTTTCCCGAGGGTGGGGGAGAACCGTATATA
AGTGCAGTAGTCGCCGTGAACGTTCTTTTTCGCAACGGGTTTGCCGCCAGAACACAGGTGTCGTGACGCG
GGATCCGCCACCATGGATTACAAAGACGATGACGATAAGATGGCCCCAAAGAAGAAGCGGAAGGTCGGTA
TCCACGGAGTCCCAGCAGCCGACAAGAAGTACAGCATCGGCCTGGACATCGGCACCAACTCTGTGGGCTG
GGCCGTGATCACCGACGAGTACAAGGTGCCCAGCAAGAAATTCAAGGTGCTGGGCAACACCGACCGGCAC
AGCATCAAGAAGAACCTGATCGGAGCCCTGCTGTTCGACAGCGGCGAAACAGCCGAGGCCACCCGGCTGA
AGAGAACCGCCAGAAGAAGATACACCAGACGGAAGAACCGGATCTGCTATCTGCAAGAGATCTTCAGCAA
CGAGATGGCCAAGGTGGACGACAGCTTCTTCCACAGACTGGAAGAGTCCTTCCTGGTGGAAGAGGATAAG
AAGCACGAGCGGCACCCCATCTTCGGCAACATCGTGGACGAGGTGGCCTACCACGAGAAGTACCCCACCA
TCTACCACCTGAGAAAGAAACTGGTGGACAGCACCGACAAGGCCGACCTGCGGCTGATCTATCTGGCCCT
GGCCCACATGATCAAGTTCCGGGGCCACTTCCTGATCGAGGGCGACCTGAACCCCGACAACAGCGACGTG
GACAAGCTGTTCATCCAGCTGGTGCAGACCTACAACCAGCTGTTCGAGGAAAACCCCATCAACGCCAGCG
GCGTGGACGCCAAGGCCATCCTGTCTGCCAGACTGAGCAAGAGCAGACGGCTGGAAAATCTGATCGCCCA
GCTGCCCGGCGAGAAGAAGAATGGCCTGTTCGGAAACCTGATTGCCCTGAGCCTGGGCCTGACCCCCAAC
TTCAAGAGCAACTTCGACCTGGCCGAGGATGCCAAACTGCAGCTGAGCAAGGACACCTACGACGACGACC
TGGACAACCTGCTGGCCCAGATCGGCGACCAGTACGCCGACCTGTTTCTGGCCGCCAAGAACCTGTCCGA
CGCCATCCTGCTGAGCGACATCCTGAGAGTGAACACCGAGATCACCAAGGCCCCCCTGAGCGCCTCTATG
ATCAAGAGATACGACGAGCACCACCAGGACCTGACCCTGCTGAAAGCTCTCGTGCGGCAGCAGCTGCCTG
AGAAGTACAAAGAGATTTTCTTCGACCAGAGCAAGAACGGCTACGCCGGCTACATTGACGGCGGAGCCAG
CCAGGAAGAGTTCTACAAGTTCATCAAGCCCATCCTGGAAAAGATGGACGGCACCGAGGAACTGCTCGTG
AAGCTGAACAGAGAGGACCTGCTGCGGAAGCAGCGGACCTTCGACAACGGCAGCATCCCCCACCAGATCC
ACCTGGGAGAGCTGCACGCCATTCTGCGGCGGCAGGAAGATTTTTACCCATTCCTGAAGGACAACCGGGA
AAAGATCGAGAAGATCCTGACCTTCCGCATCCCCTACTACGTGGGCCCTCTGGCCAGGGGAAACAGCAGA
TTCGCCTGGATGACCAGAAAGAGCGAGGAAACCATCACCCCCTGGAACTTCGAGGAAGTGGTGGACAAGG
GCGCTTCCGCCCAGAGCTTCATCGAGCGGATGACCAACTTCGATAAGAACCTGCCCAACGAGAAGGTGCT
GCCCAAGCACAGCCTGCTGTACGAGTACTTCACCGTGTATAACGAGCTGACCAAAGTGAAATACGTGACC
GAGGGAATGAGAAAGCCCGCCTTCCTGAGCGGCGAGCAGAAAAAGGCCATCGTGGACCTGCTGTTCAAGA
CCAACCGGAAAGTGACCGTGAAGCAGCTGAAAGAGGACTACTTCAAGAAAATCGAGTGCTTCGACTCCGT
GGAAATCTCCGGCGTGGAAGATCGGTTCAACGCCTCCCTGGGCACATACCACGATCTGCTGAAAATTATC
AAGGACAAGGACTTCCTGGACAATGAGGAAAACGAGGACATTCTGGAAGATATCGTGCTGACCCTGACAC
TGTTTGAGGACAGAGAGATGATCGAGGAACGGCTGAAAACCTATGCCCACCTGTTCGACGACAAAGTGAT
GAAGCAGCTGAAGCGGCGGAGATACACCGGCTGGGGCAGGCTGAGCCGGAAGCTGATCAACGGCATCCGG
GACAAGCAGTCCGGCAAGACAATCCTGGATTTCCTGAAGTCCGACGGCTTCGCCAACAGAAACTTCATGC
AGCTGATCCACGACGACAGCCTGACCTTTAAAGAGGACATCCAGAAAGCCCAGGTGTCCGGCCAGGGCGA
TAGCCTGCACGAGCACATTGCCAATCTGGCCGGCAGCCCCGCCATTAAGAAGGGCATCCTGCAGACAGTG
AAGGTGGTGGACGAGCTCGTGAAAGTGATGGGCCGGCACAAGCCCGAGAACATCGTGATCGAAATGGCCA
GAGAGAACCAGACCACCCAGAAGGGACAGAAGAACAGCCGCGAGAGAATGAAGCGGATCGAAGAGGGCAT
CAAAGAGCTGGGCAGCCAGATCCTGAAAGAACACCCCGTGGAAAACACCCAGCTGCAGAACGAGAAGCTG
TACCTGTACTACCTGCAGAATGGGCGGGATATGTACGTGGACCAGGAACTGGACATCAACCGGCTGTCCG
ACTACGATGTGGACCATATCGTGCCTCAGAGCTTTCTGAAGGACGACTCCATCGACAACAAGGTGCTGAC
CAGAAGCGACAAGAACCGGGGCAAGAGCGACAACGTGCCCTCCGAAGAGGTCGTGAAGAAGATGAAGAAC
TACTGGCGGCAGCTGCTGAACGCCAAGCTGATTACCCAGAGAAAGTTCGACAATCTGACCAAGGCCGAGA
GAGGCGGCCTGAGCGAACTGGATAAGGCCGGCTTCATCAAGAGACAGCTGGTGGAAACCCGGCAGATCAC
AAAGCACGTGGCACAGATCCTGGACTCCCGGATGAACACTAAGTACGACGAGAATGACAAGCTGATCCGG
GAAGTGAAAGTGATCACCCTGAAGTCCAAGCTGGTGTCCGATTTCCGGAAGGATTTCCAGTTTTACAAAG
TGCGCGAGATCAACAACTACCACCACGCCCACGACGCCTACCTGAACGCCGTCGTGGGAACCGCCCTGAT
CAAAAAGTACCCTAAGCTGGAAAGCGAGTTCGTGTACGGCGACTACAAGGTGTACGACGTGCGGAAGATG
ATCGCCAAGAGCGAGCAGGAAATCGGCAAGGCTACCGCCAAGTACTTCTTCTACAGCAACATCATGAACT
TTTTCAAGACCGAGATTACCCTGGCCAACGGCGAGATCCGGAAGCGGCCTCTGATCGAGACAAACGGCGA
AACCGGGGAGATCGTGTGGGATAAGGGCCGGGATTTTGCCACCGTGCGGAAAGTGCTGAGCATGCCCCAA
GTGAATATCGTGAAAAAGACCGAGGTGCAGACAGGCGGCTTCAGCAAAGAGTCTATCCTGCCCAAGAGGA
ACAGCGATAAGCTGATCGCCAGAAAGAAGGACTGGGACCCTAAGAAGTACGGCGGCTTCGACAGCCCCAC
CGTGGCCTATTCTGTGCTGGTGGTGGCCAAAGTGGAAAAGGGCAAGTCCAAGAAACTGAAGAGTGTGAAA
GAGCTGCTGGGGATCACCATCATGGAAAGAAGCAGCTTCGAGAAGAATCCCATCGACTTTCTGGAAGCCA
AGGGCTACAAAGAAGTGAAAAAGGACCTGATCATCAAGCTGCCTAAGTACTCCCTGTTCGAGCTGGAAAA
CGGCCGGAAGAGAATGCTGGCCTCTGCCGGCGAACTGCAGAAGGGAAACGAACTGGCCCTGCCCTCCAAA
TATGTGAACTTCCTGTACCTGGCCAGCCACTATGAGAAGCTGAAGGGCTCCCCCGAGGATAATGAGCAGA
AACAGCTGTTTGTGGAACAGCACAAGCACTACCTGGACGAGATCATCGAGCAGATCAGCGAGTTCTCCAA
GAGAGTGATCCTGGCCGACGCTAATCTGGACAAAGTGCTGTCCGCCTACAACAAGCACCGGGATAAGCCC
ATCAGAGAGCAGGCCGAGAATATCATCCACCTGTTTACCCTGACCAATCTGGGAGCCCCTGCCGCCTTCA
AGTACTTTGACACCACCATCGACCGGAAGAGGTACACCAGCACCAAAGAGGTGCTGGACGCCACCCTGAT
CCACCAGAGCATCACCGGCCTGTACGAGACACGGATCGACCTGTCTCAGCTGGGAGGCGACAAGCGTCCT
GCTGCTACTAAGAAAGCTGGTCAAGCTAAGAAAAAGAAAGCTAGCGGCAGCGGCGCCACCAACTTCAGCC
TGCTGAAGCAGGCCGGCGACGTGGAGGAGAACCCCGGCCCCATGGCCAAGCCTTTGTCTCAAGAAGAATC
CACCCTCATTGAAAGAGCAACGGCTACAATCAACAGCATCCCCATCTCTGAAGACTACAGCGTCGCCAGC
GCAGCTCTCTCTAGCGACGGCCGCATCTTCACTGGTGTCAATGTATATCATTTTACTGGGGGACCTTGTG
CAGAACTCGTGGTGCTGGGCACTGCTGCTGCTGCGGCAGCTGGCAACCTGACTTGTATCGTCGCGATCGG
AAATGAGAACAGGGGCATCTTGAGCCCCTGCGGACGGTGCCGACAGGTGCTTCTCGATCTGCATCCTGGG
ATCAAAGCCATAGTGAAGGACAGTGATGGACAGCCGACGGCAGTTGGGATTCGTGAATTGCTGCCCTCTG
GTTATGTGTGGGAGGGCTAAACGCGTTAAGTCGACAATCAACCTCTGGATTACAAAATTTGTGAAAGATT
GACTGGTATTCTTAACTATGTTGCTCCTTTTACGCTATGTGGATACGCTGCTTTAATGCCTTTGTATCAT
GCTATTGCTTCCCGTATGGCTTTCATTTTCTCCTCCTTGTATAAATCCTGGTTGCTGTCTCTTTATGAGG
AGTTGTGGCCCGTTGTCAGGCAACGTGGCGTGGTGTGCACTGTGTTTGCTGACGCAACCCCCACTGGTTG
GGGCATTGCCACCACCTGTCAGCTCCTTTCCGGGACTTTCGCTTTCCCCCTCCCTATTGCCACGGCGGAA
CTCATCGCCGCCTGCCTTGCCCGCTGCTGGACAGGGGCTCGGCTGTTGGGCACTGACAATTCCGTGGTGT
TGTCGGGGAAATCATCGTCCTTTCCTTGGCTGCTCGCCTGTGTTGCCACCTGGATTCTGCGCGGGACGTC
CTTCTGCTACGTCCCTTCGGCCCTCAATCCAGCGGACCTTCCTTCCCGCGGCCTGCTGCCGGCTCTGCGG
CCTCTTCCGCGTCTTCGCCTTCGCCCTCAGACGAGTCGGATCTCCCTTTGGGCCGCCTCCCCGCGTCGAC
TTTAAGACCAATGACTTACAAGGCAGCTGTAGATCTTAGCCACTTTTTAAAAGAAAAGGGGGGACTGGAA
GGGCTAATTCACTCCCAACGAAGACAAGATCTGCTTTTTGCTTGTACTGGGTCTCTCTGGTTAGACCAGA
TCTGAGCCTGGGAGCTCTCTGGCTAACTAGGGAACCCACTGCTTAAGCCTCAATAAAGCTTGCCTTGAGT
GCTTCAAGTAGTGTGTGCCCGTCTGTTGTGTGACTCTGGTAACTAGAGATCCCTCAGACCCTTTTAGTCA
GTGTGGAAAATCTCTAGCAGTACGTATAGTAGTTCATGTCATCTTATTATTCAGTATTTATAACTTGCAA
AGAAATGAATATCAGAGAGTGAGAGGAACTTGTTTATTGCAGCTTATAATGGTTACAAATAAAGCAATAG
CATCACAAATTTCACAAATAAAGCATTTTTTTCACTGCATTCTAGTTGTGGTTTGTCCAAACTCATCAAT
GTATCTTATCATGTCTGGCTCTAGCTATCCCGCCCCTAACTCCGCCCATCCCGCCCCTAACTCCGCCCAG
TTCCGCCCATTCTCCGCCCCATGGCTGACTAATTTTTTTTATTTATGCAGAGGCCGAGGCCGCCTCGGCC
TCTGAGCTATTCCAGAAGTAGTGAGGAGGCTTTTTTGGAGGCCTAGGGACGTACCCAATTCGCCCTATAG
TGAGTCGTATTACGCGCGCTCACTGGCCGTCGTTTTACAACGTCGTGACTGGGAAAACCCTGGCGTTACC
CAACTTAATCGCCTTGCAGCACATCCCCCTTTCGCCAGCTGGCGTAATAGCGAAGAGGCCCGCACCGATC
GCCCTTCCCAACAGTTGCGCAGCCTGAATGGCGAATGGG
[124 nt withheld, positions 8720-8843]
C
[91 nt withheld, positions 8845-8935]
A
[49 nt withheld, positions 8937-8985]
CCTTTGACGTTGGAGTCCACGTTCTTT
[37 nt withheld, positions 9013-9049]
ACCCTATCTCGGTCTATTCTTTTGATTTATAAGGGATTTTGCCGATTTCGGCCTATTGGTTAAAAAATGA
GCTGATTTAACAAAAATTTAACGCGAATTTTAACAAAATATTAACGCTTACAATTTAGGTGGCACTTTTC
GGGGAAATGTGCGCGGAACCCCTATTTGTTTATTTTTCTAAATACATTCAAATATGTATCCGCTCATGAG
ACAATAACCCTGATAAATGCTTCAATAATATTGAAAAAGGAAGAGTATGAGTATTCAACATTTCCGTGTC
GCCCTTATTCCCTTTTTTGCGGCATTTTGCCTTCCTGTTTTTGCTCACCCAGAAACGCTGGTGAAAGTAA
AAGATGCTGAAGATCAGTTGGGTGCACGAGTGGGTTACATCGAACTGGATCTCAACAGCGGTAAGATCCT
TGAGAGTTTTCGCCCCGAAGAACGTTTTCCAATGATGAGCACTTTTAAAGTTCTGCTATGTGGCGCGGTA
TTATCCCGTATTGACGCCGGGCAAGAGCAACTCGGTCGCCGCATACACTATTCTCAGAATGACTTGGTTG
AGTACTCACCAGTCACAGAAAAGCATCTTACGGATGGCATGACAGTAAGAGAATTATGCAGTGCTGCCAT
AACCATGAGTGATAACACTGCGGCCAACTTACTTCTGACAACGATCGGAGGACCGAAGGAGCTAACCGCT
TTTTTGCACAACATGGGGGATCATGTAACTCGCCTTGATCGTTGGGAACCGGAGCTGAATGAAGCCATAC
CAAACGACGAGCGTGACACCACGATGCCTGTAGCAATGGCAACAACGTTGCGCAAACTATTAACTGGCGA
ACTACTTACTCTAGCTTCCCGGCAACAATTAATAGACTGGATGGAGGCGGATAAAGTTGCAGGACCACTT
CTGCGCTCGGCCCTTCCGGCTGGCTGGTTTATTGCTGATAAATCTGGAGCCGGTGAGCGTGGGTCTCGCG
GTATCATTGCAGCACTGGGGCCAGATGGTAAGCCCTCCCGTATCGTAGTTATCTACACGACGGGGAGTCA
GGCAACTATGGATGAACGAAATAGACAGATCGCTGAGATAGGTGCCTCACTGATTAAGCATTGGTAACTG
TCAGACCAAGTTTACTCATATATACTTTAGATTGATTTAAAACTTCATTTTTAATTTAAAAGGATCTAGG
TGAAGATCCTTTTTGATAATCTCATGACCAAAATCCCTTAACGTGAGTTTTCGTTCCACTGAGCGTCAGA
CCCCGTAGAAAAGATCAAAGGATCTTCTTGAGATCCTTTTTTTCTGCGCGTAATCTGCTGCTTGCAAACA
AAAAAACCACCGCTACCAGCGGTGGTTTGTTTGCCGGATCAAGAGCTACCAACTCTTTTTCCGAAGGTAA
CTGGCTTCAGCAGAGCGCAGATACCAAATACTGTTCTTCTAGTGTAGCCGTAGTTAGGCCACCACTTCAA
GAACTCTGTAGCACCGCCTACATACCTCGCTCTGCTAATCCTGTTACCAGTGGCTGCTGCCAGTGGCGAT
AAGTCGTGTCTTACCGGGTTGGACTCAAGACGATAGTTACCGGATAAGGCGCAGCGGTCGGGCTGAACGG
GGGGTTCGTGCACACAGCCCAGCTTGGAGCGAACGACCTACACCGAACTGAGATACCTACAGCGTGAGCT
ATGAGAAAGCGCCACGCTTCCCGAAGGGAGAAAGGCGGACAGGTATCCGGTAAGCGGCAGGGTCGGAACA
GGAGAGCGCACGAGGGAGCTTCCAGGGGGAAACGCCTGGTATCTTTATAGTCCTGTCGGGTTTCGCCACC
TCTGACTTGAGCGTCGATTTTTGTGATGCTCGTCAGGGGGGCGGAGCCTATGGAAAAACGCCAGCAACGC
GGCCTTTTTACGGTTCCTGGCCTTTTGCTGGCCTTTTGCTCACATGTTCTTTCCTGCGTTATCCCCTGAT
TCTGTGGATAACCGTATTACCGCCTTTGAGTGAGCTGATACCGCTCGCCGCAGCCGAACGACCGAGCGCA
GCGAGTCAGTGAGCGAGGAAGCGGAAGAGCGCCCAATACGCAAACCGCCTCTCCCCGCGCGTTGGCCGAT
TCATTAATGCAGCTGGCACGACAGGTTTCCCGACTGGAAAGCGGGCAGTGAGCGCAACGCAATTAATGTG
AGTTAGCTCACTCATTAGGCACCCCAGGCTTTACACTTTATGCTTCCGGCTCGTATGTTGTGTGGAATTG
TGAGCGGATAACAATTTCACACAGGAAACAGCTATGACCATGATTACGCCAAGCGCGCAATTAACCCTCA
CTAAAGGGAACAAAAGCTGGAGCTGCAAGC
